>Addgene plasmid #135075 | pJOE7706.1 | addgene full sequence | sequence record 266860 | Addgene NGS Result
CGCGTAGATCTTTGGGAGCAGTCCTTGTGCGCTTACGAGGTGAGCCGGTGGGGAACCGTTATCTGCCTAT
GGTGTGAGCCCCCCTAGAGAGCTTCAAGAGCAATCAGCCCGACCTAGAAAGGAGGCCAAGAGAGAGACCC
CTACGGGGGGAACCGTTTTCTGCCTACGAGATGGCACATTTACTGGGAAGCTTTACGGCGTCCTCGTGGA
AGTTCAATGCCCGCAGACTTAAGTGCTCTATTCACGGTCTGACGTGACACGCTAAATTCAGACATAGCTT
CATTGATTGTCGGCCACGAGCCAGTCTCTCCCTCAACAGTCATAAACCAACCTGCAATGGTCAAGCGATT
TCCTTTAGCTTTCCTAGCTTGTCGTTGACTGGACTTAGCTAGTTTTTCTCGCTGTGCTCGGGCGTACTCA
CTGTTTGGGTCTTTCCAGCGTTCTGCGGCCTTTTTACCGCCACGTCTTCCCATAGTGGCCAGAGCTTTTC
GCCCTCGGCTGCTCTGCGTCTCTGTCTGACGAGCAGGGACGACTGGCTGGCCTTTAGCGACGTAGCCGCG
CACACGTCGCGCCATCGTCTGGCGGTCACGCATCGGCGGCAGATCAGGCTCACGGCCGTCTGCTCCGACC
GCCTGAGCGACGGTGTAGGCACGCTCGTAGGCGTCGATGATCTTGGTGTCTTTTAGGCGCTCACCAGCCG
CTTTTAACTGGTATCCCACAGTCAAAGCGTGGCGAAAAGCCGTCTCATCACGGGCGGCACGCCCTGGAGC
AGTCCAGAGGACACGGACGCCGTCGATCAGCTCTCCAGACGCTTCAGCGGCGCTCGGCAGGCTTGCTTCA
AGCGTGGCAAGTGCTTTTGCTTCCGCAGTGGCTTTTCTTGCCGCTTCGATACGTGCCCGTCCGCTAGAAA
ACTCCTGCTCATAGCGTTTTTTAGGTTTTTCTGTGCCTGAGATCATGCGAGCAACCTCCATAAGATCAGC
TAGGCGATCCACGCGATTGTGCTGGGCATGCCAGCGGTACGCGGTGGGATCGTCGGAGACGTGCAGTGGC
CACCGGCTCAGCCTATGTGAAAAAGCCTGGTCAGCGCCGAAAACGCGGGTCATTTCCTCGGTCGTTGCAG
CCAGCAGGCGCATATTCGGGCTGCTCATGCCTGCTGCGGCATACACCGGATCAATGAGCCAGATGAGCTG
GCATTTCCCGCTCAGTGGATTCACGCCGATCCAAGCTGGCGCTTTTTCCAGGCGTGCCCAGCGCTCCAAA
ATCGCGTAGACCTCGGGGTTTACGTGCTCGATTTTCCCGCCGGCCTGGTGGCTCGGCACATCAATGTCCA
GGACAAGCACGGCTGCGTGCTGCGCGTGCGTCAGAGCAACATACTGGCACCGGGCAAGCGATTTTGAACC
AACTCGGTATAACTTCGGCTGTGTTTCTCCCGTGTCCGGGTCTTTGATCCAAGCGCTGGCGAAGTCGCGG
GTCTTGCTGCCCTGGAAATTTTCTCTGCCCAGGTGAGCGAGGAATTCGCGGCGGTCTTCGCTCGTCCAGC
CACGTGATCGCAGCGCGAGCTCGGGATGGGTGTCGAACAGATCAGCGGAAAATTTCCAGGCCGGTGTGTC
AATGTCTCGTGAATCCGCTAGAGTCATTTTTGAGCGCTTTCTCCCAGGTTTGGACTGGGGGTTAGCCGAC
GCCCTGTGAGTTACCGCTCACGGGGCGTTCAACATTTTTCAGGTATTCGTGCAGCTTATCGCTTCTTGCC
GCCTGTGCGCTTTTTCGACGCGCGACGCTGCTGCCGATTCGGTGCAGGTGGTGGCGGCGCTGACACGTCC
TGGGCGGCCACGGCCACACGAAACGCGGCATTTACGATGTTTGTCATGCCTGCGGGCACCGCGCCACGAT
CGCGGATAATTCTCGCTGCCGCTTCCAGCTCTGTGACGACCATGGCCAAAATTTCGCTCGGGGGACGCAC
TTCCAGCGCCATTTGCGACCTAGCCGCCTCCAGCTCCTCGGCGTGGCGTTTGTTGGCGCGCTCGCGGCTG
GCTGCGGCACGACACGCATCTGAGCAATATTTTGCGCGCCGTCCTCGCGGGTCAGGCCGGGGAGGAATCA
GGCCACCGCAGTAGGCGCAACTGATTCGATCCTCCACTACTGTGCGTCCTCCTGGCGCTGCCGAGCACGC
AGCTCGTCAGCCAGCTCCTCAAGATCCGCCACGAGAGTTTCTAGGTCGCTCGCGGCACTGGCCCAGTCTC
GTGATGCTGGCGCGTCCGTCGTATCGAGAGCTCGGAAAAATCCGATCACCGTTTTTAAATCGACGGCAGC
ATCGAGCGCGTCGGACTCCAGCGCGACATCAGAGAGATCCATAGCTGATGATTCGGGCCAATTTTGGTAC
TTCGTCGTGAAGGTCATGACACCATTATAACGAACGTTCGTTAAAGTTTTTGGCGGAAAATCACGCGGCA
CGAAAATTTTCACGAAGCGGGACTTTGCGCAGCTCAGGGGTGCTAAAAATTTTGTATCGCACTTGATTTT
TCCGAAAGACAGATTATCTGCAAACGGTGTGTCGTATTTCTGGCTTGGTTTTTAAAAAATCTGGAATCGA
AAATTTGCGGGGCGACCGAGAAGTTTTTTACAAAAGGCAAAAACTTTTTCGGGATCGACAGAAATAAAAC
GATCGACGGTACGCAACAAAAAAGCGTCAGGATCGCCGTAGAGCGATTGAAGACCGTCAACCAAAGGGGA
AGCCTCCAATCGACGCGACGCGCGCTCTACGGCGATCCTGACGCAGATTTTTAGCTATCTGTCGCAGCGC
CCTCAGGGACAAGCCACCCGCACAACGTCGCGAGGGCGATCAGCGACGCCGCAGGGGGATCAAAAGTGCT
CATCATTGGAAAACGTTCTTCGGGGCGAAAACTCTCAAGGATCTTACCGCTGTTGAGATCCAGTTCGATG
TAACCCACTCGTGCACCCAACTGATCTTCAGCATCTTTTACTTTCACCAGCGTTTCTGGGTGAGCAAAAA
CAGGAAGGCAAAATGCCGCAAAAAAGGGAATAAGGGCGACACGGAAATGTTGAATACTCATACTCTTCCT
TTTTCAATATTATTGAAGCATTTATCAGGGTTATTGTCTCATGAGCGGATACATATTTGAATGTATTTAG
AAAAATAAACAAAAGAGTTTGTAGAAACGCAAAAAGGCCATCCGTCAGGATGGCCTTCTGCTTAATTTGA
TGCCTGGCAGTTTATGGCGGGCGTCCTGCCCGCCACCCTCCGGGCCGTTGCTTCGCAACGTTCAAATCCG
CTCCCGGCGGATTTGTCCTACTCAGGAGAGCGTTCACCGACAAACAACAGATAAAACGAAAGGCCCAGTC
TTTCGACTGAGCCTTTCGTTTTATTTGATGCCTGGCAGTTCCCTACTCTCGCATGGGGAGACCCCACACT
ACCATCGGCGCTACGGCGTTTCACTTCTGAGTTCGGCATGGGGTCAGGTGGGACCACCGCGCTACTGCCG
CCAGGCAAATTCTGTTTTATCAGACCGCTTCTGCGTTCTGATTTAATCTGTATCAGGCTGAAAATCTTCT
CTCATCCGCCAAAACAGCCAAGCTTGGCTGTAAAACGACGGCCAGTGAATTCGAGCTCGGTACCAGGAGA
GCGTTCACCGACAAACAACAGATAAAACGAAAGGCCCAGTCTTTCGACTGAGCCTTTCGTTTTATTTGAT
GCCTGGCAGTTCCCTACTCTCGCATGGGGAGACCCCACACTACCATCGGCGCTACGGCGTTTCACTTCTG
AGTTCGGCATGGGGTCAGGTGGGACCACCGCGCTACTGCCGCCAGGCAAATTCTGTTTTATCAGACCGCT
TCTGCGTTCTGATTTAATCTGTATCAGGCTGAAAATCTTCTCTCATCCGCCAAAACAGCCAAGCTTACTT
GTACAGCTCGTCCATGCCGAGAGTGATCCCGGCGGCGGTCACGAACTCCAGCAGGACCATGTGATCGCGC
TTCTCGTTGGGGTCTTTGCTCAGGGCGGACTGGGTGCTCAGGTAGTGGTTGTCGGGCAGCAGCACGGGGC
CGTCGCCGATGGGGGTGTTCTGCTGGTAGTGGTCGGCGAGCTGCACGCTGCCGTCCTCGATGTTGTGGCG
GATCTTGAAGTTCACCTTGATGCCGTTCTTCTGCTTGTCGGCCATGATATAGACGTTGTGGCTGTTGTAG
TTGTACTCCAGCTTGTGCCCCAGGATGTTGCCGTCCTCCTTGAAGTCGATGCCCTTCAGCTCGATGCGGT
TCACCAGGGTGTCGCCCTCGAACTTCACCTCGGCGCGGGTCTTGTAGTTGCCGTCGTCCTTGAAGAAGAT
GGTGCGCTCCTGGACGTAGCCTTCGGGCATGGCGGACTTGAAGAAGTCGTGCTGCTTCATGTGGTCGGGG
TAGCGGCTGAAGCACTGCACGCCGTAGGTCAGGGTGGTCACGAGGGTGGGCCAGGGCACGGGCAGCTTGC
CGGTGGTGCAGATGAACTTCAGGGTCAGCTTGCCGTAGGTGGCATCGCCCTCGCCCTCGCCGTACACGCT
GAACTTGTGGCCGTTTACGTCGCCGTCCAGCTCGACCAGGATGGGCACCACCCCGGTGAACAGCTCCTCG
CCCTTGCTGGATCCATGATGATGATGATGATGCGTAATCATGGTCATATGTATATCTCCTTCAATTCTGT
TTCCTGTGTGAAATTGTTATCCGCTCACAATTCCACACATTATACGAGCCGATGATTAATTGTCAACAGC
TCATTTCAGAATATTTGCCAGAACCGTTATGATGTCGGCGCAAAAAACATTATCCAGAACGGGAGTGCGC
CTTGAGCGACACGAATTATGCAGTGATTTACGACCTGCACAGCCATACCACAGCTTCCGATGGCTGCCTG
ACGCCAGAAGCATTGGTGCACCGTGCAGTCGATAAGCCCGGATCAGCTTGCAATTCGCGCGCGAAGGCGA
AGCGGCATTTACGTTGACACCATCGAATGGTGCAAAACCTTTCGCGGTATGGCATGATAGCGCCCGGAAG
AGAGTCAATTCAGGGTGGTGAATGTGAAACCAGTAACGTTATACGATGTCGCAGAGTATGCCGGTGTCTC
TTATCAGACCGTTTCCCGCGTGGTGAACCAGGCCAGCCACGTTTCTGCGAAAACGCGGGAAAAAGTGGAA
GCGGCGATGGCGGAGCTGAATTACATTCCCAACCGCGTGGCACAACAACTGGCGGGCAAACAGTCGTTGC
TGATTGGCGTTGCCACCTCCAGTCTGGCCCTGCACGCGCCGTCGCAAATTGTCGCGGCGATTAAATCTCG
CGCCGATCAACTGGGTGCCAGCGTGGTGGTGTCGATGGTAGAACGAAGCGGCGTCGAAGCCTGTAAAGCG
GCGGTGCACAATCTTCTCGCGCAACGCGTCAGTGGGCTGATCATTAACTATCCGCTGGATGACCAGGATG
CCATTGCTGTGGAAGCTGCCTGCACTAATGTTCCGGCGTTATTTCTTGATGTCTCTGACCAGACACCCAT
CAACAGTATTATTTTCTCCCATGAAGACGGTACGCGACTGGGCGTGGAGCATCTGGTCGCATTGGGTCAC
CAGCAAATCGCGCTGTTAGCGGGCCCATTAAGTTCTGTCTCGGCGCGTCTGCGTCTGGCTGGCTGGCATA
AATATCTCACTCGCAATCAAATTCAGCCGATAGCGGAACGGGAAGGCGACTGGAGTGCCATGTCCGGTTT
TCAACAAACCATGCAAATGCTGAATGAGGGCATCGTTCCCACTGCGATGCTGGTTGCCAACGATCAGATG
GCGCTGGGCGCAATGCGCGCCATTACCGAGTCCGGGCTGCGCGTTGGTGCGGATATCTCGGTAGTGGGAT
ACGACGATACCGAAGACAGCTCATGTTATATCCCGCCGTTAACCACCATCAAACAGGATTTTCGCCTGCT
GGGGCAAACCAGCGTGGACCGCTTGCTGCAACTCTCTCAGGGCCAGGCGGTGAAGGGCAATCAGCTGTTG
CCCGTCTCACTGGTGAAAAGAAAAACCACCCTGGCGCCCAATACGCAAACCGCCTCTCCCCGCGCGTTGG
CCGATTCATTAATGCAGCTGGCACGACAGGTTTCCCGACTGGAAAGCGGGCAGTGAGCGCAACGCAATTG
CCCTATAGTGAGTCGTATTAATCTAGAGTCGACCTGCAGGCATGCTGGCATTGACCCTGAGTGATTTTTC
TCTGGTCCCGCCGCATCCATACCGCCAGTTGTTTACCCTCACAACGTTCCAGTAACCGGGCATGTTCATC
ATCAGTAACCCGTATCGTGAGCATCCTCTCTCGTTTCATCGGTATCATTACCCCCATGAACAGAAATCCC
CCTTACACGGAGGCATCAGTGACCAAACAGGAAAAAACCGCCCTTAACATGGCCCGCTTTATCAGAAGCC
AGACATTAACGCTTCTGGAGAAACTCAACGAGCTGGACGCGGATGAACAGGCAGACATCTGTGAATCGCT
TCACGACCACGCTGATGAGCTTTACCGCAGCTGCCTCGCGCGTTTCGGTGATGACGGTGAAAACCTCTGA
CACATGCAGCTCCCGGAGACGGTCACAGCTTGTCTGTAAGCGGATGCCGGGAGCAGACAAGCCCGTCAGG
GCGCGTCAGCGGGTGTTGGCGGGTGTCGGGGCGCAGCCATGACCCAGTCACGTAGCGATAGCGGAGTGTA
TACTGGCTTAACTATGCGGCATCAGAGCAGATTGTACTGAGAGTGCACCATATATGCGGTGTGAAATACC
GCACAGATGCGTAAGGAGAAAATACCGCATCAGGCGCTCTTCCGCTTCCTCGCTCACTGACTCGCTGCGC
TCGGTCGTTCGGCTGCGGCGAGCGGTATCAGCTCACTCAAAGGCGGTAATACGGTTATCCACAGAATCAG
GGGATAACGCAGGAAAGAACATGTGAGCAAAAGGCCAGCAAAAGGCCAGGAACCGTAAAAAGGCCGCGTT
GCTGGCGTTTTTCCATAGGCTCCGCCCCCCTGACGAGCATCACAAAAATCGACGCTCAAGTCAGAGGTGG
CGAAACCCGACAGGACTATAAAGATACCAGGCGTTTCCCCCTGGAAGCTCCCTCGTGCGCTCTCCTGTTC
CGACCCTGCCGCTTACCGGATACCTGTCCGCCTTTCTCCCTTCGGGAAGCGTGGCGCTTTCTCATAGCTC
ACGCTGTAGGTATCTCAGTTCGGTGTAGGTCGTTCGCTCCAAGCTGGGCTGTGTGCACGAACCCCCCGTT
CAGCCCGACCGCTGCGCCTTATCCGGTAACTATCGTCTTGAGTCCAACCCGGTAAGACACGACTTATCGC
CACTGGCAGCAGCCACTGGTAACAGGATTAGCAGAGCGAGGTATGTAGGCGGTGCTACAGAGTTCTTGAA
GTGGTGGCCTAACTACGGCTACACTAGAAGGACAGTATTTGGTATCTGCGCTCTGCTGAAGCCAGTTACC
TTCGGAAAAAGAGTTGGTAGCTCTTGATCCGGCAAACAAACCACCGCTGGTAGCGGTGGTTTTTTTGTTT
GCAAGCAGCAGATTACGCGCAGAAAAAAAGGATCTCAAGAAGATCCTTTGATCTTTTCTACGGGGTTTAA
ACGTGCAACAAAGCCGCCGTCCCGTCAAGTCAGCGTAATGCTCTGCCAGTGTTACAACCAATTAACCAAT
TCTGATTAGAAAAACTCATCGAGCATCAAATGAAACTGCAATTTATTCATATCAGGATTATCAATACCAT
ATTTTTGAAAAAGCCGTTTCTGTAATGAAGGAGAAAACTCACCGAGGCAGTTCCATAGGATGGCAAGATC
CTGGTATCGGTCTGCGATTCCGACTCGCCCAACATCAATACAACCTATTAATTTCCCCTCGTCAAAAATA
AGGTTATCAAGTGAGAAATCACCATGAGTGACGACTGAATCCGGTGAGAATGGCAATAGCTTATGCATTT
CTTTCCAGACTTGTTCAACAGGCCAGCCATTACGCTCGTCATCAAAATCACTCGCATCAACCAAACCGTT
ATTCATTCGTGATTGCGCCTGAGCGAGACGAAATACGCGATCGCTGTTAAAAGGACAATTACAAACAGGA
ATCGAATGCAACCGGCGCAGGAACACTGCCAGCGCATCAACAATATTTTCACCTGAATCAGGATATTCTT
CTAATACCTGGAATGCTGTTTTCCCTGGGATCGCAGTGGTGAGTAACCATGCATCATCAGGAGTACGGAT
AAAATGCTTGATGGTCGGAAGAGGCATAAATTCCGTCAGCCAGTTTAGTCTGACCATCTCATCTGTAACA
TCATTGGCAACGCTACCTTTGCCATGTTTCAGAAACAACTCTGGCGCATCGGGCTTCCCATACAATCGAT
AGATTGTCGCACCTGATTGCCCGACATTATCGCGAGCCCATTTATACCCATATAAATCAGCATCCATGTT
GGAATTTAATCGCGGCCTGGAGCAAGACGTTTCCCGTTGAATATGGCTCATAACACCCCTTGTATTACTG
TTTATGTAAGCAGACAGTTTTATTGTTCATGATGATATATTTTTATCTTGTGCAATGTAACATCAGAGAT
TTTGAGACACAACGTGGCTTTGTTGAATAAATCGAACTTTTGCTGAGTTGAAGG
Features (pLannotate 1.2.2; 24 found; start..end, strand, type, name):
   1645..1723    +  ncRNA          ctRNA pGA1: Accession: RF00236 - ctRNA
   2862..3071    -  CDS            AmpR (fragment): β-lactamase; bla; confers resistance to ampicillin, carbenicillin, and related antibiotics
   3072..3163    -  promoter       AmpR promoter: bla
   3182..3209    -  terminator     rrnB T2 terminator: transcription terminator T2 from the E. coli rrnB gene
   3301..3387    -  terminator     rrnB T1 terminator: Escherichia coli rrnB; transcription terminator T1 from the E. coli rrnB gene
   3389..3504    -  ncRNA          5S rRNA: Accession: RF00001 - 5S ribosomal RNA
   3599..3620    -  CDS            lacZα (fragment): LacZα fragment of β-galactosidase; lacZ fragment
   3617..3634    +  misc_feature   MCS (fragment): pUC18/19 multiple cloning site
   3637..3708    -  terminator     rrnB T1 terminator: transcription terminator T1 from the E. coli rrnB gene
   3710..3825    -  ncRNA          5S rRNA: Accession: RF00001 - 5S ribosomal RNA
   3915..4628    -  CDS            EGFP: the original enhanced GFP (Yang et al., 1996) mammalian codon-optimized
   4633..4652    -  CDS            capTEV™ (fragment): composite tag for in vivo biotinylation, TEV protease cleavage, and 6xHis tagging
   4704..4720    -  protein_bind   lac operator: The lac repressor binds to the lac operator to inhibit transcription in E. coli. This inhibition can be relieved by adding lactose or isopropyl-β-D-thiogalactopyranoside (IPTG). lac repressor encoded by lacI
   4728..4756    -  promoter       tac promoter: strong E. coli promoter; hybrid between the trp and lac UV5 promoters
   4832..4933    +  CDS            yciV (fragment): RNAAM_ECOLI - Also known as trpH From Escherichia coli (strain K12).
   4986..5063    +  promoter       lacIq promoter: lacI (mutant); In the lacIq allele, a single base change in the promoter boosts expression of the lacI gene about 10-fold.
   5064..6146    +  CDS            lacI: lac repressor; lacI; The lac repressor binds to the lac operator to inhibit transcription in E. coli. This inhibition can be relieved by adding lactose or isopropyl-β-D-thiogalactopyranoside (IPTG).
   6162..6180    -  promoter       T7 promoter: promoter for bacteriophage T7 RNA polymerase
   6182..6205    +  misc_feature   MCS (fragment): pUC18/19 multiple cloning site
   6238..6348    -  CDS            mbeC (fragment): MBEC_ECOLX - Experimental evidence at protein level: Swiss-Prot protein existence level 1. Required for efficient mobilization of ColE1 plasmid and is thus essential to promote the specific transfer of the plasmid during conjugation. Probably functions by inducing DNA bending, helping the MbeA relaxase to melt the DNA around the nic site and cleave the phosphodiester bond. Binds specifically double-stranded DNA (dsDNA) containing the ColE1 oriT but does not recognize the inverted repeat (IR). From Escherichia coli.
   6389..6580    +  CDS            rop: Rop protein, which maintains plasmids at low copy number; rop
   6682..6824    +  misc_feature   bom: basis of mobility region from pBR322
   7010..7598    -  rep_origin     ori: high-copy-number ColE1/pMB1/pBR322/pUC origin of replication
   7706..8521    -  CDS            KanR: aminoglycoside phosphotransferase; aph(3')-Ia; confers resistance to kanamycin in bacteria or G418 (Geneticin®) in eukaryotes
