[The description below was written by a language model from this plasmid's Addgene catalogue record and pLannotate feature annotations shown in this document.]
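Description:
pJOE7706.1 is an empty-backbone bacterial expression plasmid of roughly 8.7 kb, described as a shuttle vector for heterologous hyaluronic acid (HA) production in Corynebacterium glutamicum. For propagation in E. coli it carries a ColE1/pMB1-type origin together with the rop gene and the pBR322 bom region, an arrangement that generally lowers copy number relative to pUC-type plasmids, although the record lists copy number as unknown. A ctRNA of the pGA1 type is annotated in an otherwise unannotated stretch of about 2.8 kb. This suggests that the corynebacterial replicon is derived from plasmid pGA1, but the feature table does not identify replication genes there. Selection is by kanamycin through an aph(3')-Ia KanR gene. Only a truncated, presumably non-functional fragment of the ampicillin resistance gene remains, along with its promoter.

The expression cassette consists of a tac promoter with a lac operator driving EGFP, followed by 5S rRNA sequence and rrnB terminators. A second 5S rRNA/rrnB T1–T2 terminator block lies beyond a short pUC-type polylinker remnant. A short fragment matching a His-tag-containing composite tag sits immediately upstream of EGFP, suggesting an N-terminal tag. The plasmid also encodes lacI under the lacIq promoter, so expression should be repressed until induced with IPTG. No gene of interest is present. EGFP, listed in the record as the marker, appears to act as a reporter or placeholder that could be replaced by genes such as those for HA synthesis, though the record does not spell out the cloning strategy. The depositor notes an S30Y substitution in EGFP that is not known to affect function.
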