Addgene plasmid #135075: pJOE7706.1
Purpose: (Empty Backbone) A shuttle vector for heterologous HA production with Corynebacterium glutamicum
Depositing lab: Josef Altenbuchner. Depositing organization: Universitaet Stuttgart. Publication: Hyaluronic acid production with Corynebacterium glutamicum: effect of media composition on yield and molecular weight. Hoffmann J, Altenbuchner J. J Appl Microbiol. 2014 Sep;117(3):663-78. doi: 10.1111/jam.12553. Epub 2014 Jun 20. PubMed 24863652.
Backbone
  Vector backbone: pJOE7706.1
  Backbone size (bp): 8668
  Vector type: Bacterial Expression
  Selectable markers: eGFP
Growth in bacteria
  Bacterial resistance: Kanamycin, 50 μg/mL
  Growth temperature: 37°C
  Growth strain: DH5alpha
  Copy number: Unknown
Gene/Insert
  Gene/Insert name: None
Terms and licenses: Academic/Nonprofit Terms; Industry Terms: Not Available to Industry
Depositor comments: Please note: Plasmid contains a S30Y mutation in EGFP. This mutation is not known to affect plasmid function.
How to cite: pJOE7706.1 was a gift from Josef Altenbuchner (Addgene plasmid # 135075 ; http://n2t.net/addgene:135075 ; RRID:Addgene_135075)
